>Addgene plasmid #65025 | pUC18T-mini-Tn7T-Zeo | depositor full sequence | sequence record 109991 | pUC18T-mini-Tn7T-Zeo sequence 4289 bps
TCGCGCGTTTCGGTGATGACGGTGAAAACCTCTGACACATGCAGCTCCCGGAGACGGTCACAGCTTGTCT
GTAAGCGGATGCCGGGAGCAGACAAGCCCGTCAGGGCGCGTCAGCGGGTGTTGGCGGGTGTCGGGGCTGG
CTTAACTATGCGGCATCAGAGCAGATTGTACTGAGAGTGCACCATATGCGGTGTGAAATACCGCACAGAT
GCGTAAGGAGAAAATACCGCATCAGGCGCCATTCGCCATTCAGGCTGCGCAACTGTTGGGAAGGGCGATC
GGTGCGGGCCTCTTCGCTATTACGCCAGCTAGAGGACCAGCCGCGTAACCTGGCAAAATCGGTTACGGTT
GAGTAATAAATGGATGCCCTGCGTAAGCGGGTGTGGGCGGACAATAAAGTCTTAAACTGAACAAAATAGA
TCTAAACTATGACAATAAAGTCTTAAACTAGACAGAATAGTTGTAAACTGAAATCAGTCCAGTTATGCTG
TGAAAAAGCATACTGGACTTTTGTTATGGCTAAAGCAAACTCTTCATTTTCTGAAGTGCAAATTGCCCGT
CGTATTAAAGAGGGGCGTGGGGTTCGAGGTCGACGGTATCGATAAGCTAGCTTAATTAGCTGAGCTTGGA
CTCCTGTTGATAGATCCAGTAATGACCTCAGAACTCCATCTGGATTTGTTCAGAACGCTCGGTTGCCGCC
GGGCGTTTTTTATTGGTGAGAATCCAAGCTAGACTGCGATGAGTGGCAGGGCGGGGCGTAATTTTTTTAA
GGCAGTTATTGGTGCCCTTAAACGCCTGGGGTAATGACTCTCTAGCTTGAGGCATCAAATAAAACGAAAG
GCTCAGTCGAAAGACTGGGCCTTTCGTTTTATCTGTTGTTTGTCGGTGAACGCTCTCCTGAGTAGGACAA
ATCCGCCGCTAGGAGCTTGCGGCCCGGACGATCGAATTGGGGATCTTGAAGTACCTATTCCGAAGTTCCT
ATTCTCTAGAAAGTATAGGAACTTCAGAGCGCTTTTGAAGCTGATGTGCTTAAAAACTTACTCAATGGAA
TAATTCTAGATAATTCGGCTTATCTCTGATGTTACATTGCACAAGATAAAAATATATCATCATGATCAGT
CCTGCTCCTCGGCCACGAAGTGCACGCAGTTGCCGGCCGGGTCGCGCAGGGCGAACTCCCGCCCCCACGG
CTGCTCGCCGATCTCGGTCATGGCCGGCCCGGAGGCGTCCCGGAAGTTCGTGGACACGACCTCCGACCAC
TCGGCGTACAGCTCGTCCAGGCCGCGCACCCACACCCAGGCCAGGGTGTTGTCCGGCACCACCTGGTCCT
GGACCGCGCTGATGAACAGGGTCACGTCGTCCCGGACCACACCGGCGAAGTCGTCCTCCACGAAGTCCCG
GGAGAACCCGAGCCGGTCGGTCCAGAACTCGACCGCTCCGGCGACGTCGCGCGCGGTGAGCACCGGAACG
GCACTGGTCAACTTGGCCATGGTTTAGTTCCTCACCTTGTCGTATTATACTATGCCGATATACTATGCCG
ATGATTAATTGTCAACACGTGCTGATCATGACCAAAATCCCTTAACGTGAGTTACGCGTCGAAGCCGAAA
TCCATTGCTGTTGACAAAGGGAATCAGGGGATCTTGAAGTTCCTATTCCGAAGTTCCTATTCTCTAGAAA
GTATAGGAACTTCAGAGCGCTTTTGAAGCTAATTCGATCATGCATGAGCTCACTAGTGGATCCCCCGGGC
TGCAGGAATTCCTCGAGAAGCTTGGGCCCGGTACCTCGCGAAGGCCTTGCAGGCCAACCAGATAAGTGAA
ATCTAGTTCCAAACTATTTTGTCATTTTTAATTTTCGTATTAGCTTACGACGCTACACCCAGTTCCCATC
TATTTTGTCACTCTTCCCTAAATAATCCTTAAAAACTCCATTTCCACCCCTCCCAGTTCCCAACTATTTT
GTCCGCCCACAGCGGGGCATTTTTCTTCCTGTTATGTTTGGGCGCTGCATTAATGAATCGGCCAACGCGC
GGGGAGAGGCGGTTTGCGTATTGGGCGCTCTTCCGCTTCCTCGCTCACTGACCCGCTGCGCTCGGTCGTT
CGGCTGCGGCGAGCGGTATCAGAGCTTATCGGCCAGCCTCGCAGAGCAGGATTCCCGTTGAGCACCGCCA
GGTGCGAATAAGGGACAGTGAAGAAGGAACACCCGCTCGCGGGTGGGCCTACTTCACCTATCCTGCCCGG
CTGACGCCGTTGGATACACCAAGGAAAGTCTACACGAACCCTTTGGCAAAATCCTGTATATCGTGCGAAA
AAGGATGGATATACCGAAAAAATCGCTATAATGACCCCGAAGCAGGGTTATGCAGCGGAAAGTATACCTT
AAGGAATCCCCTGATAACGCAGGAAAGAACATGTGAGCAAAAGGCCAGCAAAAGGCCAGGAACCGTAAAA
AGGCCGCGTTGCTGGCGTTTTTCCATAGGCTCCGCCCCCCTGACGAGCATCACAAAAATCGACGCTCGAG
TCAGAGGTGGCGAAACCCGACAGGACTATAAAGATACCAGGCGTTTCCCCCTGGAAGCTCCCTCGTGCGC
TCTCCTGTTCCGACCCTGCCGCTTACCGGATACCTGTCCGCCTTTCTCCCTTCGGGAAGCGTGGCGCTTT
CTCATAGCTCACGCTGTAGGTATCTCAGTTCGGTGTAGGTCGTTCGCTCCAAGCTGGGCTGTGTGCACGA
ACCCCCCGTTCAGCCCGACCGCTGCGCCTTATCCGGTAACTATCGTCTTGAGTCCAACCCGGTAAGACAC
GACTTATCGCCACTGGCAGCAGCCACTGGTAACAGGATTAGCAGAGCGAGGTATGTAGGCGGTGCTACAG
AGTTCTTGAAGTGGTGGCCTAACTACGGCTACACTAGAAGGACAGTATTTGGTATCTGCGCTCTGCTGAA
GCCAGTTACCTTCGGAAAAAGAGTTGGTAGCTCTTGATCCGGCAAACAAACCACCGCTGGTAGCGGTGGT
TTTTTTGTTTGCAAGCAGCAGATTACGCGCAGAAAAAAAGGATCTCAAGAAGATCCTTTGATCTTTTCTA
CGGGGTCTGACGCTCAGTGGAACGAAAACTCACGTTAAGGGATTTTGGTCATGAGATTATCAAAAAGGAT
CTTCACCTAGATCCTTTTAAATTAAAAATGAAGTTTTAAATCAATCTAAAGTATATATGAGTAAACTTGG
TCTGACAGTTACCAATGCTTAATCAGTGAGGCACCTATCTCAGCGATCTGTCTATTTCGTTCATCCATAG
TTGCCTGACTCCCCGTCGTGTAGATAACTACGATACGGGAGGGCTTACCATCTGGCCCCAGTGCTGCAAT
GATACCGCGAGACCCACGCTCACCGGCTCCAGATTTATCAGCAATAAACCAGCCAGCCGGAAGGGCCGAG
CGCAGAAGTGGTCCTGCAACTTTATCCGCCTCCATCCAGTCTATTAATTGTTGCCGGGAAGCTAGAGTAA
GTAGTTCGCCAGTTAATAGTTTGCGCAACGTTGTTGCCATTGCTACAGGCATCGTGGTGTCACGCTCGTC
GTTTGGTATGGCTTCATTCAGCTCCGGTTCCCAACGATCAAGGCGAGTTACATGATCCCCCATGTTGTGC
AAAAAAGCGGTTAGCTCCTTCGGTCCTCCGATCGTTGTCAGAAGTAAGTTGGCCGCAGTGTTATCACTCA
TGGTTATGGCAGCACTGCATAATTCTCTTACTGTCATGCCATCCGTAAGATGCTTTTCTGTGACTGGTGA
GTACTCAACCAAGTCATTCTGAGAATAGTGTATGCGGCGACCGAGTTGCTCTTGCCCGGCGTCAATACGG
GATAATACCGCGCCACATAGCAGAACTTTAAAAGTGCTCATCATTGGAAAACGTTCTTCGGGGCGAAAAC
TCTCAAGGATCTTACCGCTGTTGAGATCCAGTTCGATGTAACCCACTCGTGCACCCAACTGATCTTCAGC
ATCTTTTACTTTCACCAGCGTTTCTGGGTGAGCAAAAACAGGAAGGCAAAATGCCGCAAAAAAGGGAATA
AGGGCGACACGGAAATGTTGAATACTCATACTCTTCCTTTTTCAATATTATTGAAGCATTTATCAGGGTT
ATTGTCTCATGAGCGGATACATATTTGAATGTATTTAGAAAAATAAACAAATAGGGGTTCCGCGCACATT
TCCCCGAAAAGTGCCACCTGACGTCTAAGAAACCATTATTATCATGACATTAACCTATAAAAATAGGCGT
ATCACGAGGCCCTTTCGTC
Features (pLannotate 1.2.2; 19 found; start..end, strand, type, name):
    137..236     +  misc_feature   bom (fragment): basis of mobility region from pBR322
    242..310     -  CDS            lacZα (fragment): LacZα fragment of β-galactosidase; lacZ fragment
    382..580     -  mobile_element Tn7R (fragment): mini-Tn7 element (right end of the Tn7 transposon) Tn7
    584..608     -  misc_feature   MCS (fragment): pBluescript multiple cloning site
    629..723     +  terminator     lambda t0 terminator: transcription terminator from phage lambda
    733..762     +  CDS            CmR (fragment): chloramphenicol acetyltransferase confers resistance to chloramphenicol
    826..912     +  terminator     rrnB T1 terminator: Escherichia coli rrnB; transcription terminator T1 from the E. coli rrnB gene
    972..1005    +  protein_bind   FRT (minimal): supports FLP-mediated excision but not integration (Turan and Bode, 2011) FLP recombinase from the Saccharomyces cerevisiae 2μ plasmid
   1116..1490    -  CDS            BleoR: antibiotic-binding protein; Sh ble from Streptoalloteichus hindustanus; confers resistance to bleomycin, phleomycin, and Zeocin™
   1509..1556    -  promoter       EM7 promoter: synthetic bacterial promoter&nbsp
   1646..1693    +  protein_bind   FRT: FLP-mediated recombination occurs in the 8-bp core sequence TCTAGAAA (Turan and Bode, 2011). FLP recombinase from the Saccharomyces cerevisiae 2μ plasmid
   1732..1761    +  misc_feature   MCS (fragment): pBluescript multiple cloning site
   1806..1971    -  mobile_element Tn7L: mini-Tn7 element (left end of the Tn7 transposon) Tn7
   2004..2058    -  CDS            lacI (fragment): lac repressor; lacI; The lac repressor binds to the lac operator to inhibit transcription in E. coli. This inhibition can be relieved by adding lactose or isopropyl-β-D-thiogalactopyranoside (IPTG).
   2130..2238    -  oriT           oriT: incP origin of transfer
   2470..3058    -  rep_origin     ori: high-copy-number ColE1/pMB1/pBR322/pUC origin of replication
   3229..4089    -  CDS            AmpR: β-lactamase; bla; confers resistance to ampicillin, carbenicillin, and related antibiotics
   4090..4194    -  promoter       AmpR promoter: bla
   4289..35      +  CDS            rop (fragment) (across the origin): Rop protein, which maintains plasmids at low copy number; rop
