[The description below was written by a language model from this plasmid's Addgene catalogue record and pLannotate feature annotations shown in this document.]
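Description:
pUC18T-mini-Tn7T-Zeo is an empty-backbone, mobilizable mini-Tn7 delivery vector of 4,289 bp, built on the pUC18T-mini-Tn7T backbone and intended for site-specific chromosomal insertion in bacteria that carry attTn7 sites, with Pseudomonas aeruginosa as the example in the associated publication. It replicates in E. coli at high copy from a ColE1/pUC-type origin and is selected with ampicillin, through a β-lactamase gene under its own promoter, together with Zeocin. An incP origin of transfer lets it be moved by conjugation into recipient species. pUC-type origins generally do not replicate in hosts such as Pseudomonas, so there the plasmid would act as a suicide donor.

The transposable unit is bounded by the Tn7 right and left ends (Tn7R and Tn7L). Between them sit the lambda t0 and rrnB T1 transcription terminators, which insulate the inserted element from neighbouring chromosomal transcription. Next comes a Zeocin/bleomycin resistance cassette, consisting of the Sh ble gene driven by the synthetic bacterial EM7 promoter, and then multiple cloning site remnants where user cargo can be placed. The resistance cassette is flanked by two FRT sites, so FLP recombinase can excise the marker after integration and leave an unmarked insertion. No transposase genes are annotated, so the Tn7 transposition functions must be supplied in trans, typically from a helper plasmid. Short fragments annotated as lacZα, lacI, CmR, bom and rop appear to be vestiges of earlier cloning steps rather than functional parts. The record lists no insert. The vector serves as a scaffold for single-copy integration of genes, for example for complementation or reporter constructs.
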