Addgene plasmid #65025: pUC18T-mini-Tn7T-Zeo
Purpose: (Empty Backbone) ZeoR mini-Tn7 vector, mobilizable
Depositing lab: Herbert Schweizer. Publication: mini-Tn7 insertion in bacteria with single attTn7 sites: example Pseudomonas aeruginosa. Choi KH, Schweizer HP. Nat Protoc. 2006;1(1):153-61. 10.1038/nprot.2006.24 PubMed 17406227.
Backbone
  Vector backbone: pUC18T-mini-Tn7T
  Backbone manufacturer: Herbert Schweizer
  Vector type: Bacterial Expression
Growth in bacteria
  Bacterial resistance: Ampicillin and Bleocin (Zeocin), 100 & 50 μg/mL
  Growth temperature: 37°C
  Growth strain: DH5alpha
  Copy number: High Copy
Terms and licenses: Academic/Nonprofit Terms; Industry Terms
Depositor comments: GenBank Accession # DQ493876
How to cite: pUC18T-mini-Tn7T-Zeo was a gift from Herbert Schweizer (Addgene plasmid # 65025)
