>Addgene plasmid #65025 | pUC18T-mini-Tn7T-Zeo | addgene partial sequence | sequence record 113896 | Tn7-end 5'-GGGGTGGAAATGGAGTTTTT-3'
TGTAGCGTCGTAAGCTAATACGAAAATTAAAAATGACAAAATAGTTTGGAACTAGATTTCACTTATCTGG
TTGGCCTGCAAGGCCTTCGCGAGGTACCGGGCCCAAGCTTCTCGAGGAATTCCTGCAGCCCGGGGGATCC
ACTAGTGAGCTCATGCATGATCGAATTGGGGATCTTGAAGTACCTATTCCGAAGTTCCTATTCTCTAGAA
AGTATAGGAACTTCAGAGCGCTTTTGAAGCTGATGTGCTTAAAAACTTACTCAATGGAATAATTCTAGAT
ATTCGGCTTCGACGCGTAACTCACGTTAAGGGATTTTGGTCATGATCAGCACGTGTTGACAATTAATCAT
CGGCATAGTATATCGGCATAGTATAATACGACAAGGTGAGGAACTAAACCATGGCCAAGTTGACCAGTGC
CGTTCCGGTGCTCACCGCGCGCGACGTCGCCGGAGCGGTCGAGTTCTGGACCGACCGGCTCGGGTTCTCC
CGGGACTTCGTGGAGGACGACTTCGCCGGTGTGGTCCGGGACGACGTGACCCTGTTCATCAGCGCGGTCC
AGGACCAGGTGGTGCCGGACAACACCCTGGCCTGGGTGTGGGTGCGCGGCCTGGACGAGCTGTACGCCGA
GTGGTCGGAGGTCGTGTCCACGAACTTCCGGGACGCCTCCGGGCCGGCCATGACCGAGATCGGCGAGCAG
CCGT
