>Addgene plasmid #65025 | pUC18T-mini-Tn7T-Zeo | addgene partial sequence | sequence record 121771 | rrnB-T1-term-F 5'-ACGAAAGGCTCAGTCGAAAG-3'
GTTAGCTTCAAAAGCGCTCTGAAGTTCCTATACTTTCTAGAGAATAGGAACTTCGGAATAGGAACTTCAA
GATCCCCTGATTCCCTTTGTCAACAGCAATGGATTTATCTCTGATGTTACATTGCACAAGATAAAAATAT
ATCATCATGATCAGTCCTGCTCCTCGGCCACGAAGTGCACGCAGTTGCCGGCCGGGTCGCGCAGGGCGAA
CTCCCGCCCCCACGGCTGCTCGCCGATCTCGGTCATGGCCGGCCCGGAGGCGTCCCGGAAGTTCGTGGAC
ACGACCTCCGACCACTCGGCGTACAGCTCGTCCAGGCCGCGCACCCACACCCAGGCCAGGGTGTTGTCCG
GCACCACCTGGTCCTGGACCGCGCTGATGAACAGGGTCACGTCGTCCCGGACCACACCGGCGAAGTCG
